>Addgene plasmid #139810 | pFUW-tetO-Relb | addgene full sequence | sequence record 275652 | Addgene NGS Result
ACCATTATCGTTTCAGACCCACCTCCCAACCCCGAGGGGACCCGACAGGCCCGAAGGAATAGAAGAAGAA
GGTGGAGAGAGAGACAGAGACAGATCCATTCGATTAGTGAACGGATCGGCACTGCGTGCGCCAATTCTGC
AGACAAATGGCAGTATTCATCCACAATTTTAAAAGAAAAGGGGGGATTGGGGGGTACAGTGCAGGGGAAA
GAATAGTAGACATAATAGCAACAGACATACAAACTAAAGAATTACAAAAACAAATTACAAAAATTCAAAA
TTTTCGGGTTTATTACAGGGACAGCAGAGATCCAGTTTGGTTAGATCTCGAGTTTACCACTCCCTATCAG
TGATAGAGAAAAGTGAAAGTCGAGTTTACCACTCCCTATCAGTGATAGAGAAAAGTGAAAGTCGAGTTTA
CCACTCCCTATCAGTGATAGAGAAAAGTGAAAGTCGAGTTTACCACTCCCTATCAGTGATAGAGAAAAGT
GAAAGTCGAGTTTACCACTCCCTATCAGTGATAGAGAAAAGTGAAAGTCGAGTTTACCACTCCCTATCAG
TGATAGAGAAAAGTGAAAGTCGAGTTTACCACTCCCTATCAGTGATAGAGAAAAGTGAAAGTCGAGCTCG
GTACCCGGGTCGAGGTAGGCGTGTACGGTGGGAGGCCTATATAAGCAGAGCTCGTTTAGTGAACCGTCAG
ATCGCCTGGAGACGCCATCCACGCTGTTTTGACCTCCATAGAAGACACCGGGACCGATCCAGCCTCCGCG
GCCCCGAATTCATGCCGAGTCGCCGCGCTGCCAGAGAGTCCGCGCCCGAGCTAGGGGCCTTGGGTTCCAG
TGACCTCTCTTCCCTGTCACTAACGGTCTCCAGGACCACAGATGAATTGGAAATCATCGACGAATACATT
AAGGAGAACGGCTTTGGCCTGGACGGGACACAGCTGAGTGAGATGCCGCGCCTGGTGCCCCGCGGGCCCG
CCTCACTGAGCAGCGTCACGCTGGGCCCTGCTGCACCACCGCCTCCGGCCACGCCGTCCTGGAGCTGCAC
ACTGGGCAGGCTGGTGTCACCCGGCCCGTGCCCACGGCCGTACCTGGTCATCACAGAGCAGCCAAAGCAG
CGTGGCATGCGCTTCCGCTACGAGTGCGAGGGCCGCTCGGCCGGCAGCATCCTCGGGGAGAGCAGCACCG
AAGCCAGCAAGACCCTGCCCGCCATCGAGCTTCGAGACTGTGGCGGGCTGCGGGAGGTGGAGGTGACGGC
GTGCCTGGTGTGGAAGGACTGGCCACACCGGGTACACCCACATAGCCTCGTGGGGAAAGACTGCACGGAC
GGCGTCTGCAGGGTGCGGCTGCGGCCTCACGTCAGCCCCCGGCACAGCTTTAACAACCTGGGCATCCAGT
GTGTTAGGAAGAAGGAAATTGAAGCTGCCATTGAGCGGAAGATCCAGCTGGGAATTGACCCCTACAATGC
TGGCTCCCTGAAGAACCATCAGGAGGTCGACATGAATGTCGTCAGGATCTGCTTCCAGGCCTCCTATCGG
GACCAGCAGGGACATCTGCACCGCATGGACCCCATCCTCTCTGAGCCTGTCTACGACAAGAAGTCCACCA
ACACATCGGAGCTGCGGATTTGCCGAATCAACAAGGAGAGCGGGCCGTGCACAGGTGGTGAGGAGCTGTA
CTTGCTCTGTGACAAGGTGCAAAAAGAGGACATATCCGTGGTGTTCAGCACAGCTTCCTGGGAAGGCCGT
GCCGACTTCTCTCAAGCTGATGTGCACCGGCAGATCGCCATTGTGTTCAAAACGCCACCCTACGAGGACC
TGGAGATCTCAGAGCCCGTGACTGTCAATGTGTTCTTGCAGCGGCTCACGGATGGGGTGTGCAGCGAGCC
GCTGCCCTTCACGTACCTGCCTCGGGATCATGACAGCTACGGTGTGGACAAGAAGCGAAAGCGGGGACTG
CCTGATGTCCTTGGAGAGTTGAGCAGCTCTGATCCACATGGAATCGAGAGCAAACGAAGGAAAAAGAAAC
CAGTGTTCTTGGACCACTTCCTGCCTGGCCACAGCTCAGGCCTGTTCCTCCCACCATCGGCTCTGCAGCC
GGCAGACTCTGATTTCTTCCCTGCTTCCATATCCCTTCCTGGGCTGGAGCCTCCTGGTGGACCCGATCTC
CTGGACGATGGCTTTGCCTATGATCCTTCTGCCCCCACGCTCTTCACTATGTTGGACCTGCTGCCCCCAG
CACCACCACTTGCCAGTGCTGTGGTGGGTAGCGGGGGTGCAGGGGCCACCGTTGTGGAGTCTTCTGGCCC
AGAGCCCCTATCACTGGACTCTTTTGCAGCGCCGGGCCCCGGGGATGTTGGTACTGCTAGCCTTGTGGGC
AGCAACATGTTTCCCAACCAGTACCGAGAGGCAGCTTTCGGGGGTGGCCTCCTATCTCCAGGGCCTGAAG
CCACGTAGGAATTCGATATCAAGCTTATCGATAATCAACCTCTGGATTACAAAATTTGTGAAAGATTGAC
TGGTATTCTTAACTATGTTGCTCCTTTTACGCTATGTGGATACGCTGCTTTAATGCCTTTGTATCATGCT
ATTGCTTCCCGTATGGCTTTCATTTTCTCCTCCTTGTATAAATCCTGGTTGCTGTCTCTTTATGAGGAGT
TGTGGCCCGTTGTCAGGCAACGTGGCGTGGTGTGCACTGTGTTTGCTGACGCAACCCCCACTGGTTGGGG
CATTGCCACCACCTGTCAGCTCCTTTCCGGGACTTTCGCTTTCCCCCTCCCTATTGCCACGGCGGAACTC
ATCGCCGCCTGCCTTGCCCGCTGCTGGACAGGGGCTCGGCTGTTGGGCACTGACAATTCCGTGGTGTTGT
CGGGGAAATCATCGTCCTTTCCTTGGCTGCTCGCCTGTGTTGCCACCTGGATTCTGCGCGGGACGTCCTT
CTGCTACGTCCCTTCGGCCCTCAATCCAGCGGACCTTCCTTCCCGCGGCCTGCTGCCGGCTCTGCGGCCT
CTTCCGCGTCTTCGCCTTCGCCCTCAGACGAGTCGGATCTCCCTTTGGGCCGCCTCCCCGCATCGATACC
GTCGACCTCGAGACCTAGAAAAACATGGAGCAATCACAAGTAGCAATACAGCAGCTACCAATGCTGATTG
TGCCTGGCTAGAAGCACAAGAGGAGGAGGAGGTGGGTTTTCCAGTCACACCTCAGGTACCTTTAAGACCA
ATGACTTACAAGGCAGCTGTAGATCTTAGCCACTTTTTAAAAGAAAAGGGGGGACTGGAAGGGCTAATTC
ACTCCCAACGAAGACAAGATATCCTTGATCTGTGGATCTACCACACACAAGGCTACTTCCCTGATTGGCA
GAACTACACACCAGGGCCAGGGATCAGATATCCACTGACCTTTGGATGGTGCTACAAGCTAGTACCAGTT
GAGCAAGAGAAGGTAGAAGAAGCCAATGAAGGAGAGAACACCCGCTTGTTACACCCTGTGAGCCTGCATG
GGATGGATGACCCGGAGAGAGAAGTATTAGAGTGGAGGTTTGACAGCCGCCTAGCATTTCATCACATGGC
CCGAGAGCTGCATCCGGACTGTACTGGGTCTCTCTGGTTAGACCAGATCTGAGCCTGGGAGCTCTCTGGC
TAACTAGGGAACCCACTGCTTAAGCCTCAATAAAGCTTGCCTTGAGTGCTTCAAGTAGTGTGTGCCCGTC
TGTTGTGTGACTCTGGTAACTAGAGATCCCTCAGACCCTTTTAGTCAGTGTGGAAAATCTCTAGCAGGGC
CCGTTTAAACCCGCTGATCAGCCTCGACTGTGCCTTCTAGTTGCCAGCCATCTGTTGTTTGCCCCTCCCC
CGTGCCTTCCTTGACCCTGGAAGGTGCCACTCCCACTGTCCTTTCCTAATAAAATGAGGAAATTGCATCG
CATTGTCTGAGTAGGTGTCATTCTATTCTGGGGGGTGGGGTGGGGCAGGACAGCAAGGGGGAGGATTGGG
AAGACAATAGCAGGCATGCTGGGGATGCGGTGGGCTCTATGGCTTCTGAGGCGGAAAGAACCAGCTGGGG
CTCTAGGGGGTATCCCC
[124 nt withheld, positions 4078-4201]
C
[91 nt withheld, positions 4203-4293]
A
[49 nt withheld, positions 4295-4343]
CCTTTGACGTTGGAGTCCACGTTCTTT
[37 nt withheld, positions 4371-4407]
ACCCTATCTCGGTCTATTCTTTTGATTTATAAGGGATTTTGCCGATTTCGGCCTATTGGTTAAAAAATGA
GCTGATTTAACAAAAATTTAACGCGAATTAATTCTGTGGAATGTGTGTCAGTTAGGGTGTGGAAAGTCCC
CAGGCTCCCCAGCAGGCAGAAGTATGCAAAGCATGCATCTCAATTAGTCAGCAACCAGGTGTGGAAAGTC
CCCAGGCTCCCCAGCAGGCAGAAGTATGCAAAGCATGCATCTCAATTAGTCAGCAACCATAGTCCCGCCC
CTAACTCCGCCCATCCCGCCCCTAACTCCGCCCAGTTCCGCCCATTCTCCGCCCCATGGCTGACTAATTT
TTTTTATTTATGCAGAGGCCGAGGCCGCCTCTGCCTCTGAGCTATTCCAGAAGTAGTGAGGAGGCTTTTT
TGGAGGCCTAGGCTTTTGCAAAAAGCTCCCGGGAGCTTGTATATCCATTTTCGGATCTGATCAGCACGTG
TTGACAATTAATCATCGGCATAGTATATCGGCATAGTATAATACGACAAGGTGAGGAACTAAACCATGGC
CAAGTTGACCAGTGCCGTTCCGGTGCTCACCGCGCGCGACGTCGCCGGAGCGGTCGAGTTCTGGACCGAC
CGGCTCGGGTTCTCCCGGGACTTCGTGGAGGACGACTTCGCCGGTGTGGTCCGGGACGACGTGACCCTGT
TCATCAGCGCGGTCCAGGACCAGGTGGTGCCGGACAACACCCTGGCCTGGGTGTGGGTGCGCGGCCTGGA
CGAGCTGTACGCCGAGTGGTCGGAGGTCGTGTCCACGAACTTCCGGGACGCCTCCGGGCCGGCCATGACC
GAGATCGGCGAGCAGCCGTGGGGGCGGGAGTTCGCCCTGCGCGACCCGGCCGGCAACTGCGTGCACTTCG
TGGCCGAGGAGCAGGACTGACACGTGCTACGAGATTTCGATTCCACCGCCGCCTTCTATGAAAGGTTGGG
CTTCGGAATCGTTTTCCGGGACGCCGGCTGGATGATCCTCCAGCGCGGGGATCTCATGCTGGAGTTCTTC
GCCCACCCCAACTTGTTTATTGCAGCTTATAATGGTTACAAATAAAGCAATAGCATCACAAATTTCACAA
ATAAAGCATTTTTTTCACTGCATTCTAGTTGTGGTTTGTCCAAACTCATCAATGTATCTTATCATGTCTG
TATACCGTCGACCTCTAGCTAGAGCTTGGCGTAATCATGGTCATAGCTGTTTCCTGTGTGAAATTGTTAT
CCGCTCACAATTCCACACAACATACGAGCCGGAAGCATAAAGTGTAAAGCCTGGGGTGCCTAATGAGTGA
GCTAACTCACATTAATTGCGTTGCGCTCACTGCCCGCTTTCCAGTCGGGAAACCTGTCGTGCCAGCTGCA
TTAATGAATCGGCCAACGCGCGGGGAGAGGCGGTTTGCGTATTGGGCGCTCTTCCGCTTCCTCGCTCACT
GACTCGCTGCGCTCGGTCGTTCGGCTGCGGCGAGCGGTATCAGCTCACTCAAAGGCGGTAATACGGTTAT
CCACAGAATCAGGGGATAACGCAGGAAAGAACATGTGAGCAAAAGGCCAGCAAAAGGCCAGGAACCGTAA
AAAGGCCGCGTTGCTGGCGTTTTTCCATAGGCTCCGCCCCCCTGACGAGCATCACAAAAATCGACGCTCA
AGTCAGAGGTGGCGAAACCCGACAGGACTATAAAGATACCAGGCGTTTCCCCCTGGAAGCTCCCTCGTGC
GCTCTCCTGTTCCGACCCTGCCGCTTACCGGATACCTGTCCGCCTTTCTCCCTTCGGGAAGCGTGGCGCT
TTCTCATAGCTCACGCTGTAGGTATCTCAGTTCGGTGTAGGTCGTTCGCTCCAAGCTGGGCTGTGTGCAC
GAACCCCCCGTTCAGCCCGACCGCTGCGCCTTATCCGGTAACTATCGTCTTGAGTCCAACCCGGTAAGAC
ACGACTTATCGCCACTGGCAGCAGCCACTGGTAACAGGATTAGCAGAGCGAGGTATGTAGGCGGTGCTAC
AGAGTTCTTGAAGTGGTGGCCTAACTACGGCTACACTAGAAGAACAGTATTTGGTATCTGCGCTCTGCTG
AAGCCAGTTACCTTCGGAAAAAGAGTTGGTAGCTCTTGATCCGGCAAACAAACCACCGCTGGTAGCGGTG
GTTTTTTTGTTTGCAAGCAGCAGATTACGCGCAGAAAAAAAGGATCTCAAGAAGATCCTTTGATCTTTTC
TACGGGGTCTGACGCTCAGTGGAACGAAAACTCACGTTAAGGGATTTTGGTCATGAGATTATCAAAAAGG
ATCTTCACCTAGATCCTTTTAAATTAAAAATGAAGTTTTAAATCAATCTAAAGTATATATGAGTAAACTT
GGTCTGACAGTTACCAATGCTTAATCAGTGAGGCACCTATCTCAGCGATCTGTCTATTTCGTTCATCCAT
AGTTGCCTGACTCCCCGTCGTGTAGATAACTACGATACGGGAGGGCTTACCATCTGGCCCCAGTGCTGCA
ATGATACCGCGAGACCCACGCTCACCGGCTCCAGATTTATCAGCAATAAACCAGCCAGCCGGAAGGGCCG
AGCGCAGAAGTGGTCCTGCAACTTTATCCGCCTCCATCCAGTCTATTAATTGTTGCCGGGAAGCTAGAGT
AAGTAGTTCGCCAGTTAATAGTTTGCGCAACGTTGTTGCCATTGCTACAGGCATCGTGGTGTCACGCTCG
TCGTTTGGTATGGCTTCATTCAGCTCCGGTTCCCAACGATCAAGGCGAGTTACATGATCCCCCATGTTGT
GCAAAAAAGCGGTTAGCTCCTTCGGTCCTCCGATCGTTGTCAGAAGTAAGTTGGCCGCAGTGTTATCACT
CATGGTTATGGCAGCACTGCATAATTCTCTTACTGTCATGCCATCCGTAAGATGCTTTTCTGTGACTGGT
GAGTACTCAACCAAGTCATTCTGAGAATAGTGTATGCGGCGACCGAGTTGCTCTTGCCCGGCGTCAATAC
GGGATAATACCGCGCCACATAGCAGAACTTTAAAAGTGCTCATCATTGGAAAACGTTCTTCGGGGCGAAA
ACTCTCAAGGATCTTACCGCTGTTGAGATCCAGTTCGATGTAACCCACTCGTGCACCCAACTGATCTTCA
GCATCTTTTACTTTCACCAGCGTTTCTGGGTGAGCAAAAACAGGAAGGCAAAATGCCGCAAAAAAGGGAA
TAAGGGCGACACGGAAATGTTGAATACTCATACTCTTCCTTTTTCAATATTATTGAAGCATTTATCAGGG
TTATTGTCTCATGAGCGGATACATATTTGAATGTATTTAGAAAAATAAACAAATAGGGGTTCCGCGCACA
TTTCCCCGAAAAGTGCCACCTGACGTCGACGGATCGGGAGATCTCCCGATCCCCTATGGTGCACTCTCAG
TACAATCTGCTCTGATGCCGCATAGTTAAGCCAGTATCTGCTCCCTGCTTGTGTGTTGGAGGTCGCTGAG
TAGTGCGCGAGCAAAATTTAAGCTACAACAAGGCAAGGCTTGACCGACAATTGCATGAAGAATCTGCTTA
GGGTTAGGCGTTTTGCGCTGCTTCGCGATGTACGGGCCAGATATACGCGTTGACATTGATTATTGACTAG
TTATTAATAGTAATCAATTACGGGGTCATTAGTTCATAGCCCATATATGGAGTTCCGCGTTACATAACTT
ACGGTAAATGGCCCGCCTGGCTGACCGCCCAACGACCCCCGCCCATTGACGTCAATAATGACGTATGTTC
CCATAGTAACGCCAATAGGGACTTTCCATTGACGTCAATGGGTGGAGTATTTACGGTAAACTGCCCACTT
GGCAGTACATCAAGTGTATCATATGCCAAGTACGCCCCCTATTGACGTCAATGACGGTAAATGGCCCGCC
TGGCATTATGCCCAGTACATGACCTTATGGGACTTTCCTACTTGGCAGTACATCTACGTATTAGTCATCG
CTATTACCATGGTGATGCGGTTTTGGCAGTACATCAATGGGCGTGGATAGCGGTTTGACTCACGGGGATT
TCCAAGTCTCCACCCCATTGACGTCAATGGGAGTTTGTTTTGGCACCAAAATCAACGGGACTTTCCAAAA
TGTCGTAACAACTCCGCCCCATTGACGCAAATGGGCGGTAGGCGTGTACGGTGGGAGGTCTATATAAGCA
GCGCGTTTTGCCTGTACTGGGTCTCTCTGGTTAGACCAGATCTGAGCCTGGGAGCTCTCTGGCTAACTAG
GGAACCCACTGCTTAAGCCTCAATAAAGCTTGCCTTGAGTGCTTCAAGTAGTGTGTGCCCGTCTGTTGTG
TGACTCTGGTAACTAGAGATCCCTCAGACCCTTTTAGTCAGTGTGGAAAATCTCTAGCAGTGGCGCCCGA
ACAGGGACTTGAAAGCGAAAGGGAAACCAGAGGAGCTCTCTCGACGCAGGACTCGGCTTGCTGAAGCGCG
CACGGCAAGAGGCGAGGGGCGGCGACTGGTGAGTACGCCAAAAATTTTGACTAGCGGAGGCTAGAAGGAG
AGAGATGGGTGCGAGAGCGTCAGTATTAAGCGGGGGAGAATTAGATCGCGATGGGAAAAAATTCGGTTAA
GGCCAGGGGGAAAGAAAAAATATAAATTAAAACATATAGTATGGGCAAGCAGGGAGCTAGAACGATTCGC
AGTTAATCCTGGCCTGTTAGAAACATCAGAAGGCTGTAGACAAATACTGGGACAGCTACAACCATCCCTT
CAGACAGGATCAGAAGAACTTAGATCATTATATAATACAGTAGCAACCCTCTATTGTGTGCATCAAAGGA
TAGAGATAAAAGACACCAAGGAAGCTTTAGACAAGATAGAGGAAGAGCAAAACAAAAGTAAGACCACCGC
ACAGCAAGCGGCCGCTGATCTTCAGACCTGGAGGAGGAGATATGAGGGACAATTGGAGAAGTGAATTATA
TAAATATAAAGTAGTAAAAATTGAACCATTAGGAGTAGCACCCACCAAGGCAAAGAGAAGAGTGGTGCAG
AGAGAAAAAAGAGCAGTGGGAATAGGAGCTTTGTTCCTTGGGTTCTTGGGAGCAGCAGGAAGCACTATGG
GCGCAGCGTCAATGACGCTGACGGTACAGGCCAGACAATTATTGTCTGGTATAGTGCAGCAGCAGAACAA
TTTGCTGAGGGCTATTGAGGCGCAACAGCATCTGTTGCAACTCACAGTCTGGGGCATCAAGCAGCTCCAG
GCAAGAATCCTGGCTGTGGAAAGATACCTAAAGGATCAACAGCTCCTGGGGATTTGGGGTTGCTCTGGAA
AACTCATTTGCACCACTGCTGTGCCTTGGAATGCTAGTTGGAGTAATAAATCTCTGGAACAGATTTGGAA
TCACACGACCTGGATGGAGTGGGACAGAGAAATTAACAATTACACAAGCTTAATACACTCCTTAATTGAA
GAATCGCAAAACCAGCAAGAAAAGAATGAACAAGAATTATTGGAATTAGATAAATGGGCAAGTTTGTGGA
ATTGGTTTAACATAACAAATTGGCTGTGGTATATAAAATTATTCATAATGATAGTAGGAGGCTTGGTAGG
TTTAAGAATAGTTTTTGCTGTACTTTCTATAGTGAATAGAGTTAGGCAGGGATATTC
Features (pLannotate 1.2.2; 32 found; start..end, strand, type, name):
     17..117     +  CDS            Rev (fragment): human immunodeficiency virus 1 (HIV-1) Rev protein; rev; enhances nuclear export of unspliced and incompletely spliced viral mRNAs
    167..284     +  misc_feature   cPPT/CTS: central polypurine tract and central termination sequence of HIV-1
    341..611     +  protein_bind   tetracycline response element: contains seven copies of the tetracycline operator tetO tetracycline repressor TetR
    622..639     +  misc_feature   MCS (fragment): pUC18/19 multiple cloning site
    644..682     +  promoter       minimal CMV promoter: human cytomegalovirus (CMV) immediate early promoter
    782..2455    +  CDS            Relb: RELB_MOUSE - Experimental evidence at protein level: Swiss-Prot protein existence level 1. NF-kappa-B is a pleiotropic transcription factor which is present in almost all cell types and is involved in many biological processed such as inflammation, immunity, differentiation, cell growth, tumorigenesis and apoptosis. NF-kappa-B is a homo- or heterodimeric complex formed by the Rel-like domain-containing proteins RELA/p65, RELB, NFKB1/p105, NFKB1/p50, REL and NFKB2/p52. The dimers bind at kappa-B sites in the DNA of their target genes and the individual dimers have distinct preferences for diffe
   2457..2483    +  misc_feature   MCS (fragment): pBluescript multiple cloning site
   2483..3071    +  misc_feature   WPRE: woodchuck hepatitis virus posttranscriptional regulatory element
   3008..3589    +  CDS            nef (fragment): NEF_HV1H2 - Experimental evidence at protein level: Swiss-Prot protein existence level 1. Extracellular Nef protein targets CD4(+) T-lymphocytes for apoptosis by interacting with CXCR4 surface receptors. From Human immunodeficiency virus type 1 group M subtype B (isolate HXB2) (HIV-1).
   3596..3776    +  LTR            5' LTR (truncated): truncated 5' long terminal repeat (LTR) from HIV-1
   3808..4032    +  polyA_signal   bGH poly(A) signal: bovine growth hormone polyadenylation signal
   4036..4057    +  promoter       SV40 promoter (fragment): SV40 enhancer and early promoter
   4078..4506    +  rep_origin     f1 ori (sequence partly withheld): f1 bacteriophage origin of replication; arrow indicates direction of (+) strand synthesis
   4520..4849    +  promoter       SV40 promoter: SV40 enhancer and early promoter
   4897..4944    +  promoter       EM7 promoter: synthetic bacterial promoter&nbsp
   4963..5337    +  CDS            BleoR: antibiotic-binding protein; Sh ble from Streptoalloteichus hindustanus; confers resistance to bleomycin, phleomycin, and Zeocin™
   5347..5472    +  CDS            ble (fragment): BLE_KLEPN - Experimental evidence at protein level: Swiss-Prot protein existence level 1. Binding protein with a strong affinity to the bleomycin family of antibiotics. Binds to CL990; an antimitotic-antibiotic compound. From Klebsiella pneumoniae.
   5467..5588    +  polyA_signal   SV40 poly(A) signal: SV40 polyadenylation signal
   5661..5677    -  protein_bind   lac operator: The lac repressor binds to the lac operator to inhibit transcription in E. coli. This inhibition can be relieved by adding lactose or isopropyl-β-D-thiogalactopyranoside (IPTG). lac repressor encoded by lacI
   5685..5715    -  promoter       lac promoter: promoter for the E. coli lac operon
   5730..5751    -  protein_bind   CAP binding site: CAP binding activates transcription in the presence of cAMP. E. coli catabolite activator protein
   5764..5856    -  CDS            lacI (fragment): lac repressor; lacI; The lac repressor binds to the lac operator to inhibit transcription in E. coli. This inhibition can be relieved by adding lactose or isopropyl-β-D-thiogalactopyranoside (IPTG).
   6039..6627    -  rep_origin     ori: high-copy-number ColE1/pMB1/pBR322/pUC origin of replication
   6798..7658    -  CDS            AmpR: β-lactamase; bla; confers resistance to ampicillin, carbenicillin, and related antibiotics
   7659..7763    -  promoter       AmpR promoter: bla
   7822..7874    -  misc_feature   bom (fragment): basis of mobility region from pBR322
   8029..8408    +  enhancer       CMV enhancer: human cytomegalovirus immediate early enhancer
   8409..8608    +  promoter       CMV promoter: human cytomegalovirus (CMV) immediate early promoter
   8626..8806    +  LTR            5' LTR (truncated): truncated 5' long terminal repeat (LTR) from HIV-1
   8853..8978    +  misc_feature   HIV-1 Ψ: packaging signal of human immunodeficiency virus type 1
   8962..9325    +  CDS            HIV-1 gag (fragment): gag protein from human immunodeficiency virus 1; gag
   9471..9704    +  misc_feature   RRE: The Rev response element (RRE) of HIV-1 allows for Rev-dependent mRNA export from the nucleus to the cytoplasm.
