[The description below was written by a language model from this plasmid's Addgene catalogue record and pLannotate feature annotations shown in this document.]
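Description:
pFUW-tetO-Relb is a lentiviral transfer plasmid of about 10 kb, built on the pFUW-tetO backbone, for doxycycline-inducible expression of mouse Relb in mammalian cells. It is maintained in E. coli through a high-copy ColE1/pUC-type origin with ampicillin selection (AmpR under its own bla promoter). An f1 origin is also present. The backbone carries a bleomycin/Zeocin resistance gene driven by tandem SV40 and EM7 promoters with an SV40 poly(A) signal. This cassette lies downstream of the 3' LTR, outside the region packaged into virus, so it would not be transferred to transduced cells.

The viral genome is transcribed from a CMV enhancer/promoter fused to a truncated HIV-1 5' LTR, an arrangement typical of Tat-independent vectors. This is followed by the Ψ packaging signal with a gag fragment, the Rev response element for nuclear export of the full-length RNA, and the cPPT/CTS. The internal expression cassette consists of a tetracycline response element with seven tetO copies joined to a minimal CMV promoter. It drives the Relb coding sequence (about 1.7 kb, cloned via EcoRI), which encodes an NF-κB family transcription factor, and no epitope tag or reporter is annotated. A WPRE follows to enhance transcript expression, then a truncated LTR and a bGH poly(A) signal.

Because the TRE-minimal CMV promoter is essentially silent by itself, induction needs a tetracycline-controlled transactivator such as rtTA. This plasmid does not encode one, so it must be supplied separately. The associated work concerns direct reprogramming of fibroblasts into antigen-presenting dendritic cells, which suggests Relb was delivered as a transcription factor in that context.
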