Addgene plasmid #139810: pFUW-tetO-Relb
Purpose: doxycycline-inducible expression of mouse Relb in mammalian cells
Depositing lab: Filipe Pereira. Depositing organization: Lund University. Publication: Direct reprogramming of fibroblasts into antigen-presenting dendritic cells. Rosa FF, Pires CF, Kurochkin I, Ferreira AG, Gomes AM, Palma LG, Shaiv K, Solanas L, Azenha C, Papatsenko D, Schulz O, Reis e Sousa C, Pereira CF. Sci Immunol. 2018 Dec 7;3(30). pii: 3/30/eaau4292. doi: 10.1126/sciimmunol.aau4292. PubMed 30530727.
Backbone
  Vector backbone: pFUW-tetO
  Vector type: Mammalian Expression, Lentiviral
Growth in bacteria
  Bacterial resistance: Ampicillin, 100 μg/mL
  Growth temperature: 37°C
  Growth strain: NEB Stable
  Copy number: High Copy
Gene/Insert
  Gene/Insert name: Relb
  Species: M. musculus (mouse)
  Insert size (bp): 1668
  GenBank ID: NM_001290457.1
  Entrez Gene: Relb (a.k.a. shep)
  Promoter: TRE-mCMV
  Cloning method: Restriction Enzyme; 5′ cloning site EcoRI (unknown if destroyed); 3′ cloning site EcoRI (unknown if destroyed)
  Sequencing primers: 5′ TCCACGCTGTTTTGACCTCC
Terms and licenses: Academic/Nonprofit Terms; Industry Terms: Not Available to Industry
How to cite: pFUW-tetO-Relb was a gift from Filipe Pereira (Addgene plasmid # 139810 ; http://n2t.net/addgene:139810 ; RRID:Addgene_139810)
